>Addgene plasmid #41513 | TAL-4C1 | depositor partial sequence | sequence record 55382 | TAL-4C1 sequence 118 bps
GAATGCAGGTTGTCGCCATCGCCTCTCATGACGGGGGAAAGCAGGCTCTTGAGACTGTTCAGAGACTTCT
CCCAGTTCTCTGTCAAGCCCACGGTTTGACACCCGACCAAGGGCATTC
