>Addgene plasmid #41513 | TAL-4C1 | addgene partial sequence | sequence record 55932 | M13_pUC_fwd
TCGAGCTCGGTACCTCGCGAATGCATCTAGATCCAAATGAATGCAGGTTGTCGCCATCGCCTCTCATGAC
GGGGGAAAGCAGGCTCTTGAGACTGTTCAGAGACTTCTCCCAGTTCTCTGTCAAGCCCACGGTTTGACAC
CCGACCAAGGGCATTCCCAAATATCGGATCCCGGGCCCGTCGACTGCAGAGGCCTGCATGCAAGCTTGGC
GTAATCATGGTCATAGCTGTTTCCTGTGTGAAATTGTTATCCGCTCACAATTCCACACAACATACGAGCC
GGAAGCATAAAGTGTAAAGCCTGGGGTGCCTAATGAGTGAGCTAACTCACATTAATTGCGTTGCGCTCAC
TGCCCGCTTTCCAGTCGGGAAACCTGTCGTGCCAGCTGCATTAATGAATCGGCCAACGCGCGGGGAGAGG
CGGTTTGCGTATTGGGCGCTCTTCCGCTTCCTCGCTCACTGACTCGCTGCGCTCGGTCGTTCGGCTGCGG
CGAGCGGTATCAGCTCACTCAAAGGCGGTAATACGGTTATCCACAGAATCAGGGGATAACGCAGGAAAGA
ACATGTGAGCAAAAGGCCAGCAAAAGGCCAGGAACCGTAAAAAGGCCGCGTTGCTGGCGTTTTTCCATAG
GCTCCGCCCCCCTGACGAGCATCACAAAAATCGACGCTCAAGTCAGAGGTGGCGAAACCCGACAGGACTA
TAAAGATACCAGGCGTTTCCCCCTGGAAGCTCCCTCGTGCGCTCTCCTGTTCCGACCCTGCCGCTTACCG
GATACCTGTCCGCCTTTCTCCCTTCGGGAAGCGTGGCGCTTTCTCATAGCTCACGCTGTAGGTATCTCAG
TTCGGTGTAGGTCGTTCGCTCCAAGCTGGGCTGTGTGCACGAACCCCCCGTTCAGCCCGACCGCTGCGCC
TTATCCGGTAACTATCGTCTTGAGTC
