[The description below was written by a language model from this plasmid's Addgene catalogue record.]
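Description:
TAL-4C1 is a small bacterial cloning plasmid that carries one component of a library for building transcription activator-like effector (TALE) genes by ligation-independent cloning. The backbone is described only as a custom PCR cloning vector of about 2.96 kb. It is maintained at high copy number in E. coli under ampicillin selection. The record does not name the origin of replication. No feature table is provided, so the exact arrangement of backbone elements cannot be stated. The listed sequencing primers are the standard M13/pUC forward and reverse primers, which implies that the insert sits between pUC-style universal priming sites.

The payload is a 118 bp synthetic insert named 4C1. The record gives no further annotation of it. TALE DNA-binding domains consist of tandem repeats of roughly 34 amino acids, each recognising one base through its repeat-variable diresidue, so an insert of this size is in the range of a single repeat unit with flanking sequence. The record does not state what the name 4C1 encodes, whether a position in the array, a base specificity or an overhang type, and this should not be assumed. No promoter, tag, reporter or eukaryotic expression element is listed, so the plasmid appears to serve as a storage and template vector rather than an expression construct.

According to the associated publication, the plasmid is meant to be used with its sister library plasmids as a source of modular fragments. These fragments are joined through long single-stranded overhangs, without ligase, for high-throughput assembly of custom TALE genes such as those used in TALE nucleases or TALE-based transcriptional regulators.
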