Addgene plasmid #41513: TAL-4C1
Depositing lab: Veit Hornung. Depositing organization: Universitaetsklinikum Bonn. Publication: A ligation-independent cloning technique for high-throughput assembly of transcription activator-like effector genes. Schmid-Burgk JL, Schmidt T, Kaiser V, Honing K, Hornung V. Nat Biotechnol. 2012 Dec 16. doi: 10.1038/nbt.2460. PubMed 23242165.
Backbone
  Vector backbone: Custom backbone
  Backbone size w/o insert (bp): 2961
  Vector type: PCR Cloning Vector
Growth in bacteria
  Bacterial resistance: Ampicillin, 100 μg/mL
  Growth temperature: 37°C
  Growth strain: DH10B
  Copy number: High Copy
Gene/Insert
  Gene/Insert name: 4C1
  Species: Synthetic
  Insert size (bp): 118
  Cloning method: Unknown
  Sequencing primers: 5′ M13_pUC_fwd; 3′ M13_pUC_rev
Terms and licenses: Academic/Nonprofit Terms; Industry Terms: Not Available to Industry
How to cite: TAL-4C1 was a gift from Veit Hornung (Addgene plasmid # 41513 ; http://n2t.net/addgene:41513 ; RRID:Addgene_41513)
